>Addgene plasmid #246023 | dCas9-tra135 | addgene full sequence | sequence record 492668 | Addgene NGS Result
AACATTCATGTGTGGGTGATTACACTCACACAAAAACACACACATTCACACAAACACACACACTTATAAA
GATGAGAACATTTAACAAAAACAATTATAAAACTGATGGCAATGGAGCAATGATGTGATGAAGCTGATGA
AAGTTTTGAATATTCATTCAAGAGTTAAAAACATGAACAAACATGCACAAAATTAGTCGAGACTGACGGA
CACACCGAAGCCCCGGCGGCAACCCTCAGCGGATGCCCCGGGGCTTCACGTTTTCCCAGGTCAGAAGCGG
TTTTCGGGAGTAGTGCCCCAACTGGGGTAACCTTTGAGTTCTCTCAGTTGGGGGCGTAGGGTCGCCGACA
TGACACAAGGGGTTGTGACCGGGGTGGACACGTACGCGGGTGCTTACGACCGTCAGTCGCGCGAGCGCGA
CTAGTACAAGCCGAATTCTGCAGATGGCGCGCCAACCTATGCTTATCCGTTTTTATTTGTGTAATGGCCG
CAGAATTCTCTCTATCACTGATAGGGAAGTCTCTATCACTGATAGGGACCTCTCTATCACTGATAGGGAA
ATCTCTATCACTGATAGGGATCTCTCTATCACTGATAGGGACTTCTCTATCACTGATAGGGACGTCTCTA
TCACTGATAGGGAACTCTCTATCACTGATAGGGACATCTCTATCACTGATAGGGACTTCTCTATCACTGA
TAGGGAAGTATGTTCTCTCTCTTCTCTTCTCTCTCTCTTTCTCGAATGTTCTCTCTCTTCTCTTCTCTCT
CTCTTTCTCGATGGCCGGGGCGCGCCAGGTTTCGACTTTCACTTTTCTCTATCACTGATAGGGAGATCCG
AGCTCGTAAACTCGACTTTCACTTTTCTCTATCACTGATAGGGAGTGGTAAACTCGAAGCGCCGGATCCA
AGGTTTATGTGATTCATATAAATACGGCCGCACAAACTCTCTTCGGCATTAGTACAATACAAACAATCAA
AGTGAAAACATTAAAAAGAAATAACAAGCGATTTAAATTAAGAAAAACTACGTTCAAGTGAACAAGAAAT
TAAATAAATCAGAAAGTGTACAAAAGAAAGTAAAATAATTCTATAAAAAGTGAATTTTAAGCAACAAGTT
CTATAAATAGAAAAACTATTACAAATCATTCATCAAGTTTATATACACAACAAAGAAGAAAAACAAAGTC
ACACAAATGAAAAGGCCGGCGGCCACGAAAAAGGCCGGCCAGGCAAAAAAGAAAAAGGACAAGAAGTACA
GCATCGGCCTGGCCATCGGCACCAACTCTGTGGGCTGGGCCGTGATCACCGACGAGTACAAGGTGCCCAG
CAAGAAATTCAAGGTGCTGGGCAACACCGACCGGCACAGCATCAAGAAGAACCTGATCGGAGCCCTGCTG
TTCGACAGCGGCGAAACAGCCGAGGCCACCCGGCTGAAGAGAACCGCCAGAAGAAGATACACCAGACGGA
AGAACCGGATCTGCTATCTGCAAGAGATCTTCAGCAACGAGATGGCCAAGGTGGACGACAGCTTCTTCCA
CAGACTGGAAGAGTCCTTCCTGGTGGAAGAGGATAAGAAGCACGAGCGGCACCCCATCTTCGGCAACATC
GTGGACGAGGTGGCCTACCACGAGAAGTACCCCACCATCTACCACCTGAGAAAGAAACTGGTGGACAGCA
CCGACAAGGCCGACCTGCGGCTGATCTATCTGGCCCTGGCCCACATGATCAAGTTCCGGGGCCACTTCCT
GATCGAGGGCGACCTGAACCCCGACAACAGCGACGTGGACAAGCTGTTCATCCAGCTGGTGCAGACCTAC
AACCAGCTGTTCGAGGAAAACCCCATCAACGCCAGCGGCGTGGACGCCAAGGCCATCCTGTCTGCCAGAC
TGAGCAAGAGCAGACGGCTGGAAAATCTGATCGCCCAGCTGCCCGGCGAGAAGAAGAATGGCCTGTTCGG
CAACCTGATTGCCCTGAGCCTGGGCCTGACCCCCAACTTCAAGAGCAACTTCGACCTGGCCGAGGATGCC
AAACTGCAGCTGAGCAAGGACACCTACGACGACGACCTGGACAACCTGCTGGCCCAGATCGGCGACCAGT
ACGCCGACCTGTTTCTGGCCGCCAAGAACCTGTCCGACGCCATCCTGCTGAGCGACATCCTGAGAGTGAA
CACCGAGATCACCAAGGCCCCCCTGAGCGCCTCTATGATCAAGAGATACGACGAGCACCACCAGGACCTG
ACCCTGCTGAAAGCTCTCGTGCGGCAGCAGCTGCCTGAGAAGTACAAAGAGATTTTCTTCGACCAGAGCA
AGAACGGCTACGCCGGCTACATTGACGGCGGAGCCAGCCAGGAAGAGTTCTACAAGTTCATCAAGCCCAT
CCTGGAAAAGATGGACGGCACCGAGGAACTGCTCGTGAAGCTGAACAGAGAGGACCTGCTGCGGAAGCAG
CGGACCTTCGACAACGGCAGCATCCCCCACCAGATCCACCTGGGAGAGCTGCACGCCATTCTGCGGCGGC
AGGAAGATTTTTACCCATTCCTGAAGGACAACCGGGAAAAGATCGAGAAGATCCTGACCTTCCGCATCCC
CTACTACGTGGGCCCTCTGGCCAGGGGAAACAGCAGATTCGCCTGGATGACCAGAAAGAGCGAGGAAACC
ATCACCCCCTGGAACTTCGAGGAAGTGGTGGACAAGGGCGCTTCCGCCCAGAGCTTCATCGAGCGGATGA
CCAACTTCGATAAGAACCTGCCCAACGAGAAGGTGCTGCCCAAGCACAGCCTGCTGTACGAGTACTTCAC
CGTGTATAACGAGCTGACCAAAGTGAAATACGTGACCGAGGGAATGAGAAAGCCCGCCTTCCTGAGCGGC
GAGCAGAAAAAGGCCATCGTGGACCTGCTGTTCAAGACCAACCGGAAAGTGACCGTGAAGCAGCTGAAAG
AGGACTACTTCAAGAAAATCGAGTGCTTCGACTCCGTGGAAATCTCCGGCGTGGAAGATCGGTTCAACGC
CTCCCTGGGCACATACCACGATCTGCTGAAAATTATCAAGGACAAGGACTTCCTGGACAATGAGGAAAAC
GAGGACATTCTGGAAGATATCGTGCTGACCCTGACACTGTTTGAGGACAGAGAGATGATCGAGGAACGGC
TGAAAACCTATGCCCACCTGTTCGACGACAAAGTGATGAAGCAGCTGAAGCGGCGGAGATACACCGGCTG
GGGCAGGCTGAGCCGGAAGCTGATCAACGGCATCCGGGACAAGCAGTCCGGCAAGACAATCCTGGATTTC
CTGAAGTCCGACGGCTTCGCCAACAGAAACTTCATGCAGCTGATCCACGACGACAGCCTGACCTTTAAAG
AGGACATCCAGAAAGCCCAGGTGTCCGGCCAGGGCGATAGCCTGCACGAGCACATTGCCAATCTGGCCGG
CAGCCCCGCCATTAAGAAGGGCATCCTGCAGACAGTGAAGGTGGTGGACGAGCTCGTGAAAGTGATGGGC
CGGCACAAGCCCGAGAACATCGTGATCGAAATGGCCAGAGAGAACCAGACCACCCAGAAGGGACAGAAGA
ACAGCCGCGAGAGAATGAAGCGGATCGAAGAGGGCATCAAAGAGCTGGGCAGCCAGATCCTGAAAGAACA
CCCCGTGGAAAACACCCAGCTGCAGAACGAGAAGCTGTACCTGTACTACCTGCAGAATGGGCGGGATATG
TACGTGGACCAGGAACTGGACATCAACCGGCTGTCCGACTACGATGTGGACCACATCGTGCCTCAGAGCT
TTCTGAAGGACGACTCCATCGACAACAAGGTGCTGACCAGAAGCGACAAGGCCCGGGGCAAGAGCGACAA
CGTGCCCTCCGAAGAGGTCGTGAAGAAGATGAAGAACTACTGGCGGCAGCTGCTGAACGCCAAGCTGATT
ACCCAGAGAAAGTTCGACAATCTGACCAAGGCCGAGAGAGGCGGCCTGAGCGAACTGGATAAGGCCGGCT
TCATCAAGAGACAGCTGGTGGAAACCCGGCAGATCACAAAGCACGTGGCACAGATCCTGGACTCCCGGAT
GAACACTAAGTACGACGAGAATGACAAGCTGATCCGGGAAGTGAAAGTGATCACCCTGAAGTCCAAGCTG
GTGTCCGATTTCCGGAAGGATTTCCAGTTTTACAAAGTGCGCGAGATCAACAACTACCACCACGCCCACG
ACGCCTACCTGAACGCCGTCGTGGGAACCGCCCTGATCAAAAAGTACCCTAAGCTGGAAAGCGAGTTCGT
GTACGGCGACTACAAGGTGTACGACGTGCGGAAGATGATCGCCAAGAGCGAGCAGGAAATCGGCAAGGCT
ACCGCCAAGTACTTCTTCTACAGCAACATCATGAACTTTTTCAAGACCGAGATTACCCTGGCCAACGGCG
AGATCCGGAAGCGGCCTCTGATCGAGACAAACGGCGAAACCGGGGAGATCGTGTGGGATAAGGGCCGGGA
TTTTGCCACCGTGCGGAAAGTGCTGAGCATGCCCCAAGTGAATATCGTGAAAAAGACCGAGGTGCAGACA
GGCGGCTTCAGCAAAGAGTCTATCCTGCCCAAGAGGAACAGCGATAAGCTGATCGCCAGAAAGAAGGACT
GGGACCCTAAGAAGTACGGCGGCTTCGACAGCCCCACCGTGGCCTATTCTGTGCTGGTGGTGGCCAAAGT
GGAAAAGGGCAAGTCCAAGAAACTGAAGAGTGTGAAAGAGCTGCTGGGGATCACCATCATGGAAAGAAGC
AGCTTCGAGAAGAATCCCATCGACTTTCTGGAAGCCAAGGGCTACAAAGAAGTGAAAAAGGACCTGATCA
TCAAGCTGCCTAAGTACTCCCTGTTCGAGCTGGAAAACGGCCGGAAGAGAATGCTGGCCTCTGCCGGCGA
ACTGCAGAAGGGAAACGAACTGGCCCTGCCCTCCAAATATGTGAACTTCCTGTACCTGGCCAGCCACTAT
GAGAAGCTGAAGGGCTCCCCCGAGGATAATGAGCAGAAACAGCTGTTTGTGGAACAGCACAAGCACTACC
TGGACGAGATCATCGAGCAGATCAGCGAGTTCTCCAAGAGAGTGATCCTGGCCGACGCTAATCTGGACAA
AGTGCTGTCCGCCTACAACAAGCACCGGGATAAGCCCATCAGAGAGCAGGCCGAGAATATCATCCACCTG
TTTACCCTGACCAATCTGGGAGCCCCTGCCGCCTTCAAGTACTTTGACACCACCATCGACCGGAAGAGGT
ACACCAGCACCAAAGAGGTGCTGGACGCCACCCTGATCCACCAGAGCATCACCGGCCTGTACGAGACACG
GATCGACCTGTCTCAGCTGGGAGGCGACAGCGCTGGAGGAGGTGGAAGCGGAGGAGGAGGAAGCGGAGGA
GGAGGTAGCGGACCTAAGAAAAAGAGGAAGGTGTAAATAGAATGAATCGTTTTTAAAATAACAAATCAAT
TGTTTTATAATATTCGTACGATTCTTTGATTATGTAATAAAATGTGATCATTAGGAAGATTACGAAAAAT
ATAAAAAATATGAGTTCTGTGTGTATAACAAATGCTGTAAACGCCACAATTGTGTTTGTTGCAAATAAAC
CCATGATTATTTGATTAAAATTGTTGTTTTCTTTGTTCATAGACAATAGTGTGTTTTGCCTAAACGTGTA
CTGCATAAACTCCATGCGAGTGTATAGCGAGCTAGTGGCTAACGCTTGCCCCACCAAAGTAGATTCGTCA
AAATCCTCAATTTCATCACCCTCCTCCAAGTTTAACATTTGGCCGTCGGAATTAACTTCTAAAGATGCCA
CATAATCTAATAAATGAAATAGAGATTCAAACGTGGCGTCATCGTCCGTTTCGACCATTTCCGAAAAGAA
CTCGGGCATAAACTCTATGATTTCTCTGGACGTGGTGTTGTCGAAACTCTCAAAGTACGCAGTCAGGAAC
GTGCGCGACATGTCGTCGGGAAACTCGCGCGGAAACATGTTGTTGTAACCGAACGGGTCCCATAGCGCCA
AAACCAAATCTGCCAGCGTCAATAGAATGAGCACGATGCCGACAATGGAGCTGGCTTGGATAGCGATTCG
AGTTAACTACTGTCCGTTTTTATTTGTGTAATAAAATGAACGGAACGCTGAATTCTGGAACATTAGAAAT
TCTTTGTTATAGAATCTATAAATTTATGTCAAAGTTTTGTCGTTTCTTATGCGATGAGAGATCTTAAAAG
GCAAGTAAATTGAGCTGTCCTATTCAAACATTTTTCTATTAAATTGTTGGTACCTTCCGCGTCGACGATT
CAATATCGAGCAAAAATACGAACGCATATGATTCCATGAAACAAATGTATTTCTTTAGACGTTTCTAAAA
CCAATTCCGACAATTATTTGATTCTATGACAACTCCAAATAGTTTTGTTTATTAAAAAATAAAATTTCAA
CAAAAAAAGCACCGACTCGGTGCCACTTTTTCAAGTTGATAACGGACTAGCCTTATTTTAACTTGCTATT
TCTAGCTCTAAAACTCACCTAAACATAGAGATAATGCACCAGCCGGGAATCGAACCCGGGTCTGTACCGT
GGCAGGGTACTATTCTACCACTAGACCACTGGTGCTTTGTTAGCACCGACTCGGTGCCACTTTTTCAAGT
TGATAACGGACTAGCCTTATTTTAACTTGCTATTTCTAGCTCTAAAACATGATAAGCAGTTGTTGTGGTG
CACCAGCCGGGAATCGAACCCGGGTCTGTACCGTGGCAGGGTACTATTCTACCACTAGACCACTGGTGCT
TTGTTAGCACCGACTCGGTGCCACTTTTTCAAGTTGATAACGGACTAGCCTTATTTTAACTTGCTATTTC
TAGCTCTAAAACGCTAAGTTTTCAACTACGTATGCATCGGCCGGGAATCGAACCCGGGCCGCCCGCGTGG
CAGGCGAGCATTCTACCACTGAACCACCGATGCTTGATGTCTACACACACTCAAAGCCCAAAGATCATCA
CTTTAATAAACTATTTAACCGTTCTTTTTGAGAAAAAAGAATATGGGAATTATAAACAACAATACTATAT
GTTGAAAACATAAAAATATCATTTACAGATTAGGGTTTGTTATTATCACATTATTACTACCTGAGTCGTC
GACGCCGGATCCTTCAAGTTCCTCTTGTACCCATCAAAATGAGGCCAAACTAGTGCTGTTTTTAATGCAC
TCACTATGCATTTTTATAGCTTCCTCTACACCTCGGCAAGTTCATTAAACTTTTGCCAAGCATTTTAACA
ATTACTATTTTTAGTTGTTTTCCCTCTTTTTCCCCCCATTAAGTAATAAAACATTAAAAAATTTTCTTTT
GGAATATTTTCATTCAATGCAGCTTAAGCCTTTCATTTTATTAGGTTCTTGTTTTTTTCGTGTTTTTAAA
GTGCACTTCTTTAAAATTTGTTCTTTTCATTCATGTTTTTTCAAATTTGAAAATAAAAAAAATTTACAAG
TGTTTTGTTTTGGATTCGTTATCATTTTTAAAATAACAGTTTGTTTAAAAAAAAGTATATTGAATGTTTA
GTTGAGTAGTTTCAGCTAATAGGTCGAGAATTTTTTCAATACACACTTCTTCTGTCTTTTTTTTGGTTTT
GATGGTTGTCGATGATGGGTTTGGCTGCAAGCTTTTATTGAAACAAGTGGTGACGGGCTTCGGCACGTTC
GTATTGTTCTACTACGGTGTAATCTTCATTATGACTGGTAATATCCAATTTTGAATCGACGTAGTAGTAA
CCTGGCAACTTAACGGGCTTTTTGGCCATGTAGATGGACTTAAATTCAACCAAGTAGTGACCACCACCCT
TCAATTTCAAAGCCTTATGAATTTCACCTTTCAAGACACCATCACGGGGATACAAACGTTCAGTAGAAGG
TTCCCAACCCAAGGTTTTCTTTTGCATAACAAGACCATCTGATGGAAAGTTTACACCGATGAATTTGACG
TGGTAAATAAAAGTACCATCTTGCAAAGAGGAATCTTGAGTAACGGTGACAACACCACCATCTTCGAAAT
TCATTACACGTTCCCACTTAAAACCTTCGGGGAAGGACAACTTTTTATAATCGGGAATATCAGCGGGATG
CTTAACGTATACCTTAGAACCGTATTGGAATTGTGGGGACAAAATATCCCAGGCGAATGGCAAGGGACCA
CCCTTGGTAACTTGCAATTTAGCAGTTTGAGTACCTTCGTAGGGTTTACCTTCACCTTCACCTTCGATTT
CAAATTCGTGACCATTGACAGAACCTTCCATGTGTACCTTAAAACGCATAAAAGGCTTGATAACATTTTC
AGTAGAATCCATGGATCCTTTAAGCTGAGCAATTTCAGCTTGGAAAGCAAAAGTTTCAACTTCTTCAGGC
ATCTGTGTTTAATAAAAAAAAAATAGAAAAATACAAATTATTAGTAAAATAATCAATCAAAATATGAAGT
ATAAATAATTTTAATGACGCACGTTTTTCGTTAAGTGTAGGGAGTGGGATTGGTACTGAAAATTTTTAAT
AAAAATCTAGAAATCTCTTTAAGTTAAGAATTACTAGTTTTTTAGGGGTGGATTGGGTATGCTTTTTAAC
GAATGAAAACATGAAATATCGATTATAATTTCGAAAAAATTTTGAAAAATTTTCTTTAAAAAATCGCATG
CTAGAAATTTCTTTTTATTAGCATGGTGAAATTTTCTTTATATACTAGATTTATTTTCTAAAAATGTCAT
GGCCAAAGAAAATTTAATCTAGAACAATTTACAATTACTTAGTAACGTTATTCTTAAACCATATTGAAGG
TTTTTCTTTCTGGCAAATTACTTGAGTTTTTACATCACACTTTTTTCAAAAGAACAAAAACGTTTTGTTA
CTACATTTTATTTTTTTTAATAAAAACTTACCTTGATGTGTTTGTTTTATATTAATTTCACAAAAATAAA
TACTTTTTAAATTATTTTTCTTTTTGCAATTGAAATTAAACAACTACACACTTTTTTAATGTTCTTTTTT
CAGACTTTTCTTTATTAAGAAAATTAAAACACTTTTAACTTTCTCCCGTTTGGAATTCTTGGTGTTTTTT
GCACAATTTTTCTTTCAAGACTGATGCCGGTTAGCAGCCATGCACTGAATTTATAGGTAAAACAAAAATA
AACGAAAATACTAGAATGTTCTGGAACAAACTACCCGTACTTCCGTAGGCTCTAAACAACATCATGTGGT
TGTTTATTTGGTGATAACAAAAGAAATTGGTTACATTTTAGATATATAAAAAAATTAATTTATTAAAATT
GTAGAAAACCAATATTAATTATAGGTTTTTATTGTTATTTTAATTTATTAGTTGCAAATTATCAAAAAAA
TGTGCAAAACATTCAACATGATTAATGCCCACACAGCGTTGTATATATGTAGAAGCAGTGGCTTTTAAAC
TGTAAAATTGCATCAATGTCAAAATTTCTACAATGTTCTCTCTGTTTTTAATAACATGCGGAATGAATCA
ACTATAATTTACTTTATTTATTTATGCAAAAATATATAAAAGTTATTAATTAAATGAAAAAGGAATTAAT
CTTAGGCATTGCTGAGTAATGTCATGACATAAACTAAATATTTTTCTAGTCAAACAATGAACTTATTTAT
TTCAAAAACGTTTTATTCTTTAAATTATAGTTAAAAAGTCTTATTAATTGACAAATCTATGTGTAATTAA
GTGTTTTTTGAACTAAGTTACAAGCTTAATATGTATTTGATTAATTGAAATATGTATTAACTATTAATTT
TTAAATTAAATAAATTTAATATTAATTATATATTAAACTTTGTGCTTTATATGGAAATAGTATGTATGAT
TTAATCACATTCGATTTACATATTAGTCATCATAAATTATAAATGAAAGTAATTTAATTGTTTTATTAAA
GAAAATAATAACATTATTAAAACAATAATATTGCTATCAAAATTTATAAAAATGCATAAAATGAAAAAAT
ATTGATTTTCTCTCATCATGGGGGCATTAATAATTTTTTCGCCAGTGCAGCTGATGTGCAGTAAAACATC
AGAGTTGCCGGTCTTGAATAAAAACAATGAAAAGTGGAATAATTTAAAAATGTGACAATCATATACTTTT
AACATATTTTATAAAATTTGACTGTAAAAATTTAAAAATTAAAATTTGCAAACATTATCTCATACATATT
ATAACAACTCTTTTGTTTTTATATAAATTTAATAAATGAAATCAAAAATTCTCTCACAAATTTGTAATTT
CCAAAAGTGTGGCCTTTTATTTTCCCCTTTTTAGGTAAAAATTTCAAATATCTACAACCCTGTAAATGAC
AGCTGTTTGCGCTCTTTTATGTATTTTTTTTGTTTATCATGTCGGTTTTTTAGTTCGCGGTGCAATTTAC
TCGAAATTTCTTAAAGTTTGTTGAATTTTTGGCGGTATAATTATAATATTTTGTTTTAGTGTTCTTTTTA
TCAAATTATAATGTTTAAGTGAATTATTTTCTGATAATGGTTTCAACACGTGGGCCCATCTGCAGAATTC
GGCTTGTACTAGTCGCGCTCGCGCGACTGACGGTCGTAAGCACCCGCGTACGTGTCCACCCCGGTCACAA
CCCCTTGTGTCATGTCGGCGACCCTACGCCCCCAACTGAGAGAACTCAAAGGTTACCCCAGTTGGGGCAC
TACTCCCGAAAACCGCTTCTGACCTGGGAAAACGTGAAGCCCCGGGGCATCCGCTGAGGGTTGCCGCCGG
GGCTTCGGTGTGTCCGTCAGTGAGCTCCTCAGGTAATAATAACAACTACAACCAAAAAACAAAAGCAACA
ACAACGACAACTTCTACAGGGCAAGTAACAAAACATAGTATTTGTCAACGACACACTATATGAATGATGA
TGATGATGCAACAACAGCAACAACAGCAACAACAGCTCGAGTATCAACAACACAACAAAAAAAACTTTTT
TAAAAAGACACAGCTGCTGGCAACAAAATACCACAAAAGATATAAACTAACGCAGTTGCCACACACACAC
ATACATACATAAATTAAAATATTATCAAACACACACATATACATATATCACAACATACCTATATACAAAA
CCACATTTACTTTGATAAAAGGCGATTCAACAAAAAAGTAGTCGTCATCCTCCTTCATTTATCCTTGCAT
TTCACGTGTATCTGTGTGTGTTATAAAACCTGCTGGCCAAAAGGCAGGTAGGTAGTTGACAACACAAATA
TTTTACTTCTTTTTCATCATCAGCATCAACAACAGCAGGAGCAACATATTGTAGACACACACTCTCTGTT
TCTTCACTTCACACACATACAAGTAAATTATGACAGTGAAAAAGACGGGTATTTCCAAGCTTCAGTTTCG
TTTACTTTAGGTCATTAAGATGACTGTCCTGATAGCTTGATATCAATGGAATCAACGGGATTGATAAATG
GAATTACTGTGATTGATAAATAGCTTCGAAAGACCTCGTTACTTCAGGGTACTTAACAAAATTTACTGTT
GGCCGCGAACCGCGCCATGGCGCCGGCCGGGAGCCGGCGCATGCGAAGGTCGCCTATGGCATTATTGTAC
GGAATGATAAACATTGCCTGCATAAATTCTTTTATTATATACAGCCATAATGTCAGTAGCAACGGAGAAA
AGGTTCAAAGTCGCAAAAAATTTATGAGAAACCTTTACATGAGCCTGACGTCATCGTTTATGCGTAAGCG
TTTAGAAGCTCCTACTTTGAAGAGATATTTGCGCGATAATATCTCTAATATTTTGCCAAATGAAGTGCCT
GGTACATCAGATGACAGTACTGAAGAGCCAGTAATGAAAAAACGTACTTACTGTACTTACTGCCCCTCTA
AAATAAGGCGAAAGGCAAATGCATCGTGCAAAAAATGCAAAAAAGTTATTTGTCGAGAGCATAATATTGA
TATGTGCCAAAGTTGTTTCTGACTGACTAATAAGTATAATTTGTTTCTATTATGTATAAGTTAAGCTAAT
TACTTATTTTATAATACAACATGACTGTTTTTAAAGTACAAAATAAGTTTATTTTTGTAAAAGAGAGAAT
GTTTAAAAGTTTTGTTACTTTATAGAAGAAATTTTGAGTTTTTGTTTTTTTTTAATAAATAAATAAACAT
AAATAAATTGTTTGTTGAATTTATTATTAGTATGTAAGTGTAAATATAATAAAACTTAATATCTATTCAA
ATTAATAAATAAACCTCGATATACAGACCGATAAAACACATGCGTCAATTTTACGCATGATTATCTTTAA
CGTACGTCACAATATGATTATCTTTCTAGGGTTAAGGGCCCGGGATCCGATATCTAGATGCATTCGCGAG
GTACCGAGCTCGAATTCACTGGCCGTCGTTTTACAACGTCGTGACTGGGAAAACCCTGGCGTTACCCAAC
TTAATCGCCTTGCAGCACATCCCCCTTTCGCCAGCTGGCGTAATAGCGAAGAGGCCCGCACCGATCGCCC
TTCCCAACAGTTGCGCAGCCTGAATGGCGAATGGCGCCTGATGCGGTATTTTCTCCTTACGCATCTGTGC
GGTATTTCACACCGCATATGGTGCACTCTCAGTACAATCTGCTCTGATGCCGCATAGTTAAGCCAGCCCC
GACACCCGCCAACACCCGCTGACGCGCCCTGACGGGCTTGTCTGCTCCCGGCATCCGCTTACAGACAAGC
TGTGACCGTCTCCGGGAGCTGCATGTGTCAGAGGTTTTCACCGTCATCACCGAAACGCGCGAGACGAAAG
GGCCTCGTGATACGCCTATTTTTATAGGTTAATGTCATGATAATAATGGTTTCTTAGACGTCAGGTGGCA
CTTTTCGGGGAAATGTGCGCGGAACCCCTATTTGTTTATTTTTCTAAATACATTCAAATATGTATCCGCT
CATGAGACAATAACCCTGATAAATGCTTCAATAATATTGAAAAAGGAAGAGTATGAGTATTCAACATTTC
CGTGTCGCCCTTATTCCCTTTTTTGCGGCATTTTGCCTTCCTGTTTTTGCTCACCCAGAAACGCTGGTGA
AAGTAAAAGATGCTGAAGATCAGTTGGGTGCACGAGTGGGTTACATCGAACTGGATCTCAACAGCGGTAA
GATCCTTGAGAGTTTTCGCCCCGAAGAACGTTTTCCAATGATGAGCACTTTTAAAGTTCTGCTATGTGGC
GCGGTATTATCCCGTATTGACGCCGGGCAAGAGCAACTCGGTCGCCGCATACACTATTCTCAGAATGACT
TGGTTGAGTACTCACCAGTCACAGAAAAGCATCTTACGGATGGCATGACAGTAAGAGAATTATGCAGTGC
TGCCATAACCATGAGTGATAACACTGCGGCCAACTTACTTCTGACAACGATCGGAGGACCGAAGGAGCTA
ACCGCTTTTTTGCACAACATGGGGGATCATGTAACTCGCCTTGATCGTTGGGAACCGGAGCTGAATGAAG
CCATACCAAACGACGAGCGTGACACCACGATGCCTGTAGCAATGGCAACAACGTTGCGCAAACTATTAAC
TGGCGAACTACTTACTCTAGCTTCCCGGCAACAATTAATAGACTGGATGGAGGCGGATAAAGTTGCAGGA
CCACTTCTGCGCTCGGCCCTTCCGGCTGGCTGGTTTATTGCTGATAAATCTGGAGCCGGTGAGCGTGGGT
CTCGCGGTATCATTGCAGCACTGGGGCCAGATGGTAAGCCCTCCCGTATCGTAGTTATCTACACGACGGG
GAGTCAGGCAACTATGGATGAACGAAATAGACAGATCGCTGAGATAGGTGCCTCACTGATTAAGCATTGG
TAACTGTCAGACCAAGTTTACTCATATATACTTTAGATTGATTTAAAACTTCATTTTTAATTTAAAAGGA
TCTAGGTGAAGATCCTTTTTGATAATCTCATGACCAAAATCCCTTAACGTGAGTTTTCGTTCCACTGAGC
GTCAGACCCCGTAGAAAAGATCAAAGGATCTTCTTGAGATCCTTTTTTTCTGCGCGTAATCTGCTGCTTG
CAAACAAAAAAACCACCGCTACCAGCGGTGGTTTGTTTGCCGGATCAAGAGCTACCAACTCTTTTTCCGA
AGGTAACTGGCTTCAGCAGAGCGCAGATACCAAATACTGTTCTTCTAGTGTAGCCGTAGTTAGGCCACCA
CTTCAAGAACTCTGTAGCACCGCCTACATACCTCGCTCTGCTAATCCTGTTACCAGTGGCTGCTGCCAGT
GGCGATAAGTCGTGTCTTACCGGGTTGGACTCAAGACGATAGTTACCGGATAAGGCGCAGCGGTCGGGCT
GAACGGGGGGTTCGTGCACACAGCCCAGCTTGGAGCGAACGACCTACACCGAACTGAGATACCTACAGCG
TGAGCTATGAGAAAGCGCCACGCTTCCCGAAGGGAGAAAGGCGGACAGGTATCCGGTAAGCGGCAGGGTC
GGAACAGGAGAGCGCACGAGGGAGCTTCCAGGGGGAAACGCCTGGTATCTTTATAGTCCTGTCGGGTTTC
GCCACCTCTGACTTGAGCGTCGATTTTTGTGATGCTCGTCAGGGGGGCGGAGCCTATGGAAAAACGCCAG
CAACGCGGCCTTTTTACGGTTCCTGGCCTTTTGCTGGCCTTTTGCTCACATGTTCTTTCCTGCGTTATCC
CCTGATTCTGTGGATAACCGTATTACCGCCTTTGAGTGAGCTGATACCGCTCGCCGCAGCCGAACGACCG
AGCGCAGCGAGTCAGTGAGCGAGGAAGCGGAAGAGCGCCCAATACGCAAACCGCCTCTCCCCGCGCGTTG
GCCGATTCATTAATGCAGCTGGCACGACAGGTTTCCCGACTGGAAAGCGGGCAGTGAGCGCAACGCAATT
AATGTGAGTTAGCTCACTCATTAGGCACCCCAGGCTTTACACTTTATGCTTCCGGCTCGTATGTTGTGTG
GAATTGTGAGCGGATAACAATTTCACACAGGAAACAGCTATGACCATGATTACGCCAAGCTTGCATGCAG
GCCTCTGCAGTCGACGGGCCCAAGCTTCCTTTAACCCTAGAAAGATAGTCTGCGTAAAATTGACGCATGC
ATTCTTGAAATATTGCTCTCTCTTTCTAAATAGCGCGAATCCGTCGCTGTGCATTTAGGACATCTCAGTC
GCCGCTTGGAGCTCCCGTGAGGCGTGCTTGTCAATGCGGTAAGTGTCACTGATTTTGAACTATAACGACC
GCGTGAGTCAAAATGACGCATGATTATCTTTTACGTGACTTTTAAGATTTAACTCATACGATAATTATAT
TGTTATTTCATGTTCTACTTACGTGATAACTTATTATATATATATTTTCTTGTTATAGATATCGTGACTA
ATATATAATAAAATGGGTAGTTCTTTAGACGATGAGCATATCCTCTCTGCTCTTCTGCAAAGCGATGACG
AGCTTGTTGGTGAGGATTCTGACAGTGAAATATCAGATCACGTAAGTGAAGATGACGTCCAGAGCGATAC
AGAAGAAGCGTTTATAGATGAGGTACATGAAGTGCAGCCAACGTCAAGCGGTAGTGAAATATTAGACGAA
CAAAATGTTATTGAACAACCAGGTTCTTCATTGGCTTCTAACAGAATCTTGACCTTGCGACAGAGGACTA
TTAGAGGTAAGAATAAACATTGTTGGTCAACTTCAAAGTCCACGAGGCGTAGCGGAGTGGTACCAGGCCC
TCGAGTCTGGGCCCATGCATGGGAGCTCTCCCAAGATCTTATGGTCGACCTGCAGGC
Features (pLannotate 1.2.2; 35 found; start..end, strand, type, name):
    265..364     +  protein_bind   phage φC31 attP: attachment site of phage φC31 phage φC31 integrase
    499..517     -  protein_bind   tet operator: tetO; bacterial operator O2 for the tetR and tetA genes tetracycline repressor TetR
    520..538     -  protein_bind   tet operator: tetO; bacterial operator O2 for the tetR and tetA genes tetracycline repressor TetR
    541..559     -  protein_bind   tet operator: tetO; bacterial operator O2 for the tetR and tetA genes tetracycline repressor TetR
    562..581     -  promoter       H1-2O2 promoter (fragment): doxycycline-inducible variant of the human H1 RNA promoter (Henriksen et al., 2007)
    583..601     -  protein_bind   tet operator: tetO; bacterial operator O2 for the tetR and tetA genes tetracycline repressor TetR
    603..622     -  promoter       tight TRE promoter (fragment): Tet-responsive promoter PTight, consisting of seven tet operator sequences followed by the minimal CMV promoter
    625..646     -  promoter       H1-2O2 promoter (fragment): doxycycline-inducible variant of the human H1 RNA promoter (Henriksen et al., 2007)
    646..664     -  protein_bind   tet operator: tetO; bacterial operator O2 for the tetR and tetA genes tetracycline repressor TetR
    667..685     -  protein_bind   tet operator: tetO; bacterial operator O2 for the tetR and tetA genes tetracycline repressor TetR
    687..706     -  promoter       tight TRE promoter (fragment): Tet-responsive promoter PTight, consisting of seven tet operator sequences followed by the minimal CMV promoter
    802..834     -  protein_bind   tetracycline response element (fragment): contains seven copies of the tetracycline operator tetO tetracycline repressor TetR
    865..892     -  promoter       tetR/tetA promoters (fragment): tetR; overlapping promoters for bacterial tetR and tetA
   1200..1247    +  CDS            nucleoplasmin NLS: bipartite nuclear localization signal from nucleoplasmin
   1247..5348    +  CDS            dCas9 (fragment): catalytically dead mutant of the Cas9 endonuclease from the Streptococcus pyogenes Type II CRISPR/Cas system RNA-guided DNA-binding protein that lacks endonuclease activity due to the D10A mutation in the RuvC catalytic domain and the N863A mutation in the HNH catalytic domain
   5446..6096    -  CDS            P74 (fragment): PIF0_NPVAC - Experimental evidence at protein level: Swiss-Prot protein existence level 1. Plays an essential role for oral infectivity of occlusion- derived virus (ODV) and functions also in host midgut attachment and fusion by binding to a specific host receptor. From Autographa californica nuclear polyhedrosis virus (AcMNPV).
   6449..6524    -  misc_RNA       gRNA scaffold: guide RNA scaffold for the Streptococcus pyogenes CRISPR/Cas9 system
   6544..6614    -  ncRNA          tRNA: Accession: RF00005 - tRNA
   6623..6698    -  misc_RNA       gRNA scaffold: guide RNA scaffold for the Streptococcus pyogenes CRISPR/Cas9 system
   6718..6788    -  ncRNA          tRNA: Accession: RF00005 - tRNA
   6797..6872    -  misc_RNA       gRNA scaffold: guide RNA scaffold for the Streptococcus pyogenes CRISPR/Cas9 system
   6892..6962    -  ncRNA          tRNA: Accession: RF00005 - tRNA
   7668..8342    -  CDS            DsRed-Express2: DsRed-Express2 is a basic (constitutively fluorescent) orange fluorescent protein published in 2008, derived from Discosoma sp.. It is reported to be a rapidly-maturing protein.
  10639..10738   -  protein_bind   phage φC31 attP: attachment site of phage φC31 phage φC31 integrase
  10914..10931   -  CDS            capTEV™ (fragment): composite tag for in vivo biotinylation, TEV protease cleavage, and 6xHis tagging
  12404..12561   +  CDS            lacZα (fragment): LacZα fragment of β-galactosidase; lacZ fragment
  12567..12666   -  misc_feature   bom (fragment): basis of mobility region from pBR322
  12768..12803   -  CDS            rop (fragment): Rop protein, which maintains plasmids at low copy number; rop
  12898..13002   +  promoter       AmpR promoter: bla
  13003..13863   +  CDS            AmpR: β-lactamase; bla; confers resistance to ampicillin, carbenicillin, and related antibiotics
  14034..14622   +  rep_origin     ori: high-copy-number ColE1/pMB1/pBR322/pUC origin of replication
  14805..14897   +  CDS            lacI (fragment): lac repressor; lacI; The lac repressor binds to the lac operator to inhibit transcription in E. coli. This inhibition can be relieved by adding lactose or isopropyl-β-D-thiogalactopyranoside (IPTG).
  14910..14931   +  protein_bind   CAP binding site: CAP binding activates transcription in the presence of cAMP. E. coli catabolite activator protein
  14946..14976   +  promoter       lac promoter: promoter for the E. coli lac operon
  14980..15002   +  protein_bind   lac operator (fragment): The lac repressor binds to the lac operator to inhibit transcription in E. coli. This inhibition can be relieved by adding lactose or isopropyl-β-D-thiogalactopyranoside (IPTG). lac repressor encoded by lacI
