[The description below was written by a language model from this plasmid's Addgene catalogue record and pLannotate feature annotations shown in this document.]
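Description:
dCas9-tra135 is a 15.8 kb CRISPR interference-type plasmid built on a backbone recorded as pEF1. It is designed to express nuclease-dead Streptococcus pyogenes Cas9 together with guide RNAs directed against the transformer gene of the Australian sheep blowfly, Lucilia cuprina. In bacteria it is maintained through a ColE1/pUC-type origin and selected with ampicillin via the bla gene. Fragments of lacZα, lacI, rop and bom are cloning-vector remnants.

The dCas9 coding sequence (about 4.1 kb) begins with an annotated nucleoplasmin bipartite NLS, and the catalogue entry also records a C-terminal NLS. According to the record, transcription is driven by an Hsp70 promoter, although that promoter is not itself annotated in the feature table. Upstream lies an array of tet operators, which would make expression responsive to a tetracycline-controlled transactivator. The repository's sequencing found a 226 bp deletion that removes six tetO copies relative to the depositor's reference, and the depositor considers this to have no functional consequence. On the opposite strand, three gRNA scaffolds alternate with three tRNA elements. This is the arrangement of a polycistronic tRNA–gRNA array, in which endogenous tRNA processing releases the individual guides from one transcript. The promoter for this array is not stated.

A DsRed-Express2 gene (listed as RFPex) serves as a visible fluorescent marker, presumably for identifying transgenic insects; its promoter is also not annotated. Two φC31 attP sites in opposite orientation flank the dCas9, gRNA and marker cassettes, an arrangement compatible with later integrase-mediated cassette exchange. The record does not state how the construct is integrated into the genome. The design suits repression of transformer, a sex-determination gene, without cutting DNA.
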