Addgene plasmid #246023: dCas9-tra135
Purpose: Expresses dCas9 under control of Hsp70 promoter and gRNAs targeting Lucilia cuprina transformer gene
Depositing lab: Max Scott. Depositing organization: North Carolina State University.
Backbone
  Vector backbone: pEF1
  Vector type: CRISPR
Growth in bacteria
  Bacterial resistance: Ampicillin, 100 μg/mL
  Growth temperature: 30°C
  Growth strain: NEB Stable
  Copy number: Unknown
Gene/Insert 1
  Gene/Insert name: dCas9
  Species: Synthetic; Streptococcus pyogenes
  Insert size (bp): 4101
  Tag / fusion protein: NLS (N terminal on insert); NLS (C terminal on insert)
Gene/Insert 2
  Gene/Insert name: RFPex
  Insert size (bp): 678
Terms and licenses: Academic/Nonprofit Terms; Industry Terms: Not Available to Industry
Depositor comments: Please visit https://doi.org/10.1101/2025.08.12.669956 for bioRxiv preprint. The depositor confirms that discrepancies between the depositor's sequence and Addgene's sequences have no functional consequences. Addgene NGS finds a 226 bp deletion that removes x6 TetOs upstream of the Hsp70 promoter compared to the annotated reference sequence.
How to cite: dCas9-tra135 was a gift from Max Scott (Addgene plasmid # 246023 ; http://n2t.net/addgene:246023 ; RRID:Addgene_246023)
